>Addgene plasmid #44464 | pHEX2 T494 TALENs | depositor partial sequence | sequence record 60741 | pHEX2 T494 TALENs sequence 7579 bps
GTACAAAAAAGCAGGCTCCGAATTCGCCCTTCACCATGGATTATAAGGATCACGATGGCGACTACAAGGA
CCACGATATTGACTACAAAGACGATGACGATAAAATGGCTCCTAAGAAAAAGCGCAAAGTCGGTATCCAT
GGCGTTCCCTCTAGAATGGTGGATCTACGCACGCTCGGCTACAGTCAGCAGCAGCAAGAGAAGATCAAAC
CGAAGGTGCGTTCGACAGTGGCGCAGCACCACGAGGCACTGGTGGGCCATGGGTTTACACACGCGCACAT
CGTTGCGCTCAGCCAACACCCGGCAGCGTTAGGGACCGTCGCTGTCACGTATCAGCACATAATCACGGCG
TTGCCAGAGGCGACACACGAAGACATCGTTGGCGTCGGCAAACAGTGGTCCGGCGCACGCGCCCTGGAGG
CCTTGCTCACGGATGCGGGGGAGTTGAGAGGTCCGCCGTTACAGTTGGACACAGGCCAACTTGTGAAGAT
TGCAAAACGTGGCGGCGTGACCGCAATGGAGGCAGTGCATGCATCGCGCAATGCACTGACGGGTGCCCCC
CTGAACCTGACCCCGGACCAAGTGGTGGCTATCGCCAGCAACAATGGCGGCAAGCAAGCGCTCGAAACGG
TGCAGCGGCTGTTGCCGGTGCTGTGCCAGGACCATGGCCTGACTCCGGACCAAGTGGTGGCTATCGCCAG
CCACGATGGCGGCAAGCAAGCGCTCGAAACGGTGCAGCGGCTGTTGCCGGTGCTGTGCCAGGACCATGGC
CTGACCCCGGACCAAGTGGTGGCTATCGCCAGCAACATTGGCGGCAAGCAAGCGCTCGAAACGGTGCAGC
GGCTGTTGCCGGTGCTGTGCCAGGACCATGGCCTGACCCCGGACCAAGTGGTGGCTATCGCCAGCAACAT
TGGCGGCAAGCAAGCGCTCGAAACGGTGCAGCGGCTGTTGCCGGTGCTGTGCCAGGACCATGGCCTGACC
CCGGACCAAGTGGTGGCTATCGCCAGCAACAATGGCGGCAAGCAAGCGCTCGAAACGGTGCAGCGGCTGT
TGCCGGTGCTGTGCCAGGACCATGGCCTGACCCCGGACCAAGTGGTGGCTATCGCCAGCAACAATGGCGG
CAAGCAAGCGCTCGAAACGGTGCAGCGGCTGTTGCCGGTGCTGTGCCAGGACCATGGCCTGACCCCGGAC
CAAGTGGTGGCTATCGCCAGCAACATTGGCGGCAAGCAAGCGCTCGAAACGGTGCAGCGGCTGTTGCCGG
TGCTGTGCCAGGACCATGGCCTGACTCCGGACCAAGTGGTGGCTATCGCCAGCCACGATGGCGGCAAGCA
AGCGCTCGAAACGGTGCAGCGGCTGTTGCCGGTGCTGTGCCAGGACCATGGCCTGACCCCGGACCAAGTG
GTGGCTATCGCCAGCAACATTGGCGGCAAGCAAGCGCTCGAAACGGTGCAGCGGCTGTTGCCGGTGCTGT
GCCAGGACCATGGCCTGACCCCGGACCAAGTGGTGGCTATCGCCAGCAACATTGGCGGCAAGCAAGCGCT
CGAAACGGTGCAGCGGCTGTTGCCGGTGCTGTGCCAGGACCATGGCCTGACCCCGGACCAAGTGGTGGCT
ATCGCCAGCCACGATGGCGGCAAGCAAGCGCTCGAAACGGTGCAGCGGCTGTTGCCGGTGCTGTGCCAGG
ACCATGGCCTGACCCCGGACCAAGTGGTGGCTATCGCCAGCAACATTGGCGGCAAGCAAGCGCTCGAAAC
GGTGCAGCGGCTGTTGCCGGTGCTGTGCCAGGACCATGGCCTGACCCCGGACCAAGTGGTGGCTATCGCC
AGCAACATTGGCGGCAAGCAAGCGCTCGAAACGGTGCAGCGGCTGTTGCCGGTGCTGTGCCAGGACCATG
GCCTGACTCCGGACCAAGTGGTGGCTATCGCCAGCCACGATGGCGGCAAGCAAGCGCTCGAAACGGTGCA
GCGGCTGTTGCCGGTGCTGTGCCAGGACCATGGCCTGACCCCGGACCAAGTGGTGGCTATCGCCAGCAAC
ATTGGCGGCAAGCAAGCGCTCGAAACGGTGCAGCGGCTGTTGCCGGTGCTGTGCCAGGACCATGGCCTGA
CCCCGGACCAAGTGGTGGCTATCGCCAGCAACATTGGCGGCAAGCAAGCGCTCGAAACGGTGCAGCGGCT
GTTGCCGGTGCTGTGCCAGGACCATGGCCTGACCCCGGACCAAGTGGTGGCTATCGCCAGCAACAATGGC
GGCAAGCAAGCGCTCGAAACGGTGCAGCGGCTGTTGCCGGTGCTGTGCCAGGACCATGGCCTGACCCCGG
ACCAAGTGGTGGCTATCGCCAGCAACAATGGCGGCAAGCAAGCGCTCGAAACGGTGCAGCGGCTGTTGCC
GGTGCTGTGCCAGGACCATGGCCTGACTCCGGACCAAGTGGTGGCTATCGCCAGCCACGATGGCGGCAAG
CAAGCGCTCGAAACGGTGCAGCGGCTGTTGCCGGTGCTGTGCCAGGACCATGGCCTGACTCCGGACCAAG
TGGTGGCTATCGCCAGCCACGATGGCGGCAAGCAAGCGCTCGAAACGGTGCAGCGGCTGTTGCCGGTGCT
GTGCCAGGACCATGGCCTGACCCCGGACCAAGTGGTGGCTATCGCCAGCAACATTGGCGGCAAGCAAGCG
CTCGAAACGGTGCAGCGGCTGTTGCCGGTGCTGTGCCAGGACCATGGCCTGACCCCGGACCAAGTGGTGG
CTATCGCCAGCAACATTGGCGGCAAGCAAGCGCTCGAAACGGTGCAGCGGCTGTTGCCGGTGCTGTGCCA
GGACCATGGCCTGACTCCGGACCAAGTGGTGGCTATCGCCAGCCACGATGGCGGCAAGCAAGCGCTCGAA
ACGGTGCAGCGGCTGTTGCCGGTGCTGTGCCAGGACCATGGCCTGACTCCGGACCAAGTGGTGGCTATCG
CCAGCCACGATGGCGGCAAGCAAGCGCTCGAAACGGTGCAGCGGCTGTTGCCGGTGCTGTGCCAGGACCA
TGGCCTGACCCCGGACCAAGTGGTGGCTATCGCCAGCAACATTGGCGGCAAGCAAGCGCTCGAAACGGTG
CAGCGGCTGTTGCCGGTGCTGTGCCAGGACCATGGCCTGACCCCGGACCAAGTGGTGGCTATCGCCAGCA
ACGGTGGCGGCAAGCAAGCGCTCGAAAGCATTGTGGCCCAGCTGAGCCGGCCTGATCCGGCGTTGGCCGC
GTTGACCAACGACCACCTCGTCGCCTTGGCCTGCCTCGGCGGACGTCCTGCCATGGATGCAGTGAAAAAG
GGATTGCCGCACGCGCCGGAATTGATCAGAAGAGTCAATCGCCGTATTGGCGAACGCACGTCCCATCGCG
TTGCCGGATCCCAGCTGGTGAAGTCCGAGCTGGAAGAAAAAAAGAGCGAGCTGCGCCACAAGCTCAAGTA
CGTGCCCCACGAGTACATCGAGCTGATCGAGATCGCCCGCAACAGCACCCAAGACCGCATCCTGGAGATG
AAAGTGATGGAGTTCTTCATGAAGGTGTACGGCTACCGCGGCAAGCACCTGGGCGGCTCCCGCAAGCCCG
ATGGCGCCATCTACACCGTGGGCTCCCCCATCGACTATGGCGTCATTGTCGACACCAAGGCCTACTCCGG
CGGCTACAACTTACCCATCGGTCAGGCCGACGAGATGCAACGCTACGTGAAGGAGAACCAGACCCGCAAT
AAGCACATTAATCCCAACGAGTGGTGGAAGGTGTACCCCTCCTCCGTGACCGAGTTCAAATTCCTGTTCG
TGTCCGGCCACTTCAAGGGCAATTATAAGGCCCAACTGACCCGCCTGAACCACAAGACCAACTGCAACGG
CGCCGTGCTGTCCGTGGAGGAACTGCTGATCGGCGGCGAGATGATCAAGGCTGGTACCCTGACCCTGGAA
GAGGTGCGCCGCAAGTTCAACAATGGTGAAATCAATTTCAGGTCCGGCGGCGGAGAGGGCAGAGGAAGTC
TTCTAACATGCGGTGACGTGGAGGAGAATCCCGGCCCTAGGATGGACTACAAAGACCATGACGGTGATTA
TAAAGATCATGACATCGATTACAAGGATGACGATGACAAGATGGCCCCCAAGAAGAAGAGGAAGGTGGGC
ATTCACGGGGTGCCGGCTAGAATGGTGGATCTACGCACGCTCGGCTACAGTCAGCAGCAGCAAGAGAAGA
TCAAACCGAAGGTGCGTTCGACAGTGGCGCAGCACCACGAGGCACTGGTGGGCCATGGGTTTACACACGC
GCACATCGTTGCGCTCAGCCAACACCCGGCAGCGTTAGGGACCGTCGCTGTCACGTATCAGCACATAATC
ACGGCGTTGCCAGAGGCGACACACGAAGACATCGTTGGCGTCGGCAAACAGTGGTCCGGCGCACGCGCCC
TGGAGGCCTTGCTCACGGATGCGGGGGAGTTGAGAGGTCCGCCGTTACAGTTGGACACAGGCCAACTTGT
GAAGATTGCAAAACGTGGCGGCGTGACCGCAATGGAGGCAGTGCATGCATCGCGCAATGCACTGACGGGT
GCCCCCCTGAACCTGACCCCGGACCAAGTGGTGGCTATCGCCAGCCACGATGGCGGCAAGCAAGCGCTCG
AAACGGTGCAGCGGCTGTTGCCGGTGCTGTGCCAGGACCATGGCCTGACTCCGGACCAAGTGGTGGCTAT
CGCCAGCCACGATGGCGGCAAGCAAGCGCTCGAAACGGTGCAGCGGCTGTTGCCGGTGCTGTGCCAGGAC
CATGGCCTGACCCCGGACCAAGTGGTGGCTATCGCCAGCAACGGTGGCGGCAAGCAAGCGCTCGAAACGG
TGCAGCGGCTGTTGCCGGTGCTGTGCCAGGACCATGGCCTGACCCCGGACCAAGTGGTGGCTATCGCCAG
CAACGGTGGCGGCAAGCAAGCGCTCGAAACGGTGCAGCGGCTGTTGCCGGTGCTGTGCCAGGACCATGGC
CTGACTCCGGACCAAGTGGTGGCTATCGCCAGCCACGATGGCGGCAAGCAAGCGCTCGAAACGGTGCAGC
GGCTGTTGCCGGTGCTGTGCCAGGACCATGGCCTGACTCCGGACCAAGTGGTGGCTATCGCCAGCCACGA
TGGCGGCAAGCAAGCGCTCGAAACGGTGCAGCGGCTGTTGCCGGTGCTGTGCCAGGACCATGGCCTGACT
CCGGACCAAGTGGTGGCTATCGCCAGCCACGATGGCGGCAAGCAAGCGCTCGAAACGGTGCAGCGGCTGT
TGCCGGTGCTGTGCCAGGACCATGGCCTGACCCCGGACCAAGTGGTGGCTATCGCCAGCAACATTGGCGG
CAAGCAAGCGCTCGAAACGGTGCAGCGGCTGTTGCCGGTGCTGTGCCAGGACCATGGCCTGACCCCGGAC
CAAGTGGTGGCTATCGCCAGCAACGGTGGCGGCAAGCAAGCGCTCGAAACGGTGCAGCGGCTGTTGCCGG
TGCTGTGCCAGGACCATGGCCTGACCCCGGACCAAGTGGTGGCTATCGCCAGCAACAATGGCGGCAAGCA
AGCGCTCGAAACGGTGCAGCGGCTGTTGCCGGTGCTGTGCCAGGACCATGGCCTGACCCCGGACCAAGTG
GTGGCTATCGCCAGCAACAATGGCGGCAAGCAAGCGCTCGAAACGGTGCAGCGGCTGTTGCCGGTGCTGT
GCCAGGACCATGGCCTGACCCCGGACCAAGTGGTGGCTATCGCCAGCAACGGTGGCGGCAAGCAAGCGCT
CGAAACGGTGCAGCGGCTGTTGCCGGTGCTGTGCCAGGACCATGGCCTGACCCCGGACCAAGTGGTGGCT
ATCGCCAGCAACGGTGGCGGCAAGCAAGCGCTCGAAACGGTGCAGCGGCTGTTGCCGGTGCTGTGCCAGG
ACCATGGCCTGACCCCGGACCAAGTGGTGGCTATCGCCAGCAACAATGGCGGCAAGCAAGCGCTCGAAAC
GGTGCAGCGGCTGTTGCCGGTGCTGTGCCAGGACCATGGCCTGACCCCGGACCAAGTGGTGGCTATCGCC
AGCAACAATGGCGGCAAGCAAGCGCTCGAAACGGTGCAGCGGCTGTTGCCGGTGCTGTGCCAGGACCATG
GCCTGACTCCGGACCAAGTGGTGGCTATCGCCAGCCACGATGGCGGCAAGCAAGCGCTCGAAACGGTGCA
GCGGCTGTTGCCGGTGCTGTGCCAGGACCATGGCCTGACTCCGGACCAAGTGGTGGCTATCGCCAGCCAC
GATGGCGGCAAGCAAGCGCTCGAAACGGTGCAGCGGCTGTTGCCGGTGCTGTGCCAGGACCATGGCCTGA
CCCCGGACCAAGTGGTGGCTATCGCCAGCAACGGTGGCGGCAAGCAAGCGCTCGAAACGGTGCAGCGGCT
GTTGCCGGTGCTGTGCCAGGACCATGGCCTGACCCCGGACCAAGTGGTGGCTATCGCCAGCAACGGTGGC
GGCAAGCAAGCGCTCGAAACGGTGCAGCGGCTGTTGCCGGTGCTGTGCCAGGACCATGGCCTGACCCCGG
ACCAAGTGGTGGCTATCGCCAGCAACAATGGCGGCAAGCAAGCGCTCGAAACGGTGCAGCGGCTGTTGCC
GGTGCTGTGCCAGGACCATGGCCTGACCCCGGACCAAGTGGTGGCTATCGCCAGCAACGGTGGCGGCAAG
CAAGCGCTCGAAACGGTGCAGCGGCTGTTGCCGGTGCTGTGCCAGGACCATGGCCTGACCCCGGACCAAG
TGGTGGCTATCGCCAGCAACGGTGGCGGCAAGCAAGCGCTCGAAAGCATTGTGGCCCAGCTGAGCCGGCC
TGATCCGGCGTTGGCCGCGTTGACCAACGACCACCTCGTCGCCTTGGCCTGCCTCGGCGGACGTCCTGCC
ATGGATGCAGTGAAAAAGGGATTGCCGCACGCGCCGGAATTGATCAGAAGAGTCAATCGCCGTATTGGCG
AACGCACGTCCCATCGCGTTGCCGGATCTCAACTAGTCAAAAGTGAACTGGAGGAGAAGAAATCTGAACT
TCGTCATAAATTGAAATATGTGCCTCATGAATATATTGAATTAATTGAAATTGCCAGAAATTCCACTCAG
GATAGAATTCTTGAAATGAAGGTAATGGAATTTTTTATGAAAGTTTATGGATATAGAGGTAAACATTTGG
GTGGATCAAGGAAACCGGACGGAGCAATTTATACTGTCGGATCTCCTATTGATTACGGTGTGATCGTGGA
TACTAAAGCTTATAGCGGAGGTTATAATCTGCCAATTGGCCAAGCAGATGAAATGGAGCGATATGTCGAA
GAAAATCAAACACGAAACAAACATCTCAACCCTAATGAATGGTGGAAAGTCTATCCATCTTCTGTAACGG
AATTTAAGTTTTTATTTGTGAGTGGTCACTTTAAAGGAAACTACAAAGCTCAGCTTACACGATTAAATCA
TATCACTAATTGTAATGGAGCTGTTCTTAGTGTAGAAGAGCTTTTAATTGGTGGAGAAATGATTAAAGCC
GGCACATTAACCTTAGAGGAAGTGAGACGGAAATTTAATAACGGCGAGATAAACTTTTAATAGAAGGGCG
AATTCGACCCAGCTTTCTT
