>Addgene plasmid #44464 | pHEX2 T494 TALENs | addgene partial sequence | sequence record 62271 | 35S promoter
TTTATTTGGAGAGGACACGCTCGAGGAATTCGGTACCCCATCACAAGTTTGTACAAAAAAGCAGGCTCCG
AATTCGCCCTTCACCATGGATTATAAGGATCACGATGGCGACTACAAGGACCACGATATTGACTACAAAG
ACGATGACGATAAAATGGCTCCTAAGAAAAAGCGCAAAGTCGGTATCCATGGCGTTCCCTCTAGAATGGT
GGATCTACGCACGCTCGGCTACAGTCAGCAGCAGCAAGAGAAGATCAAACCGAAGGTGCGTTCGACAGTG
GCGCAGCACCACGAGGCACTGGTGGGCCATGGGTTTACACACGCGCACATCGTTGCGCTCAGCCAACACC
CGGCAGCGTTAGGGACCGTCGCTGTCACGTATCAGCACATAATCACGGCGTTGCCAGAGGCGACACACGA
AGACATCGTTGGCGTCGGCAAACAGTGGTCCGGCGCACGCGCCCTGGAGGCCTTGCTCACGGATGCGGGG
GAGTTGAGAGGTCCGCCGTTACAGTTGGACACAGGCCAACTTGTGAAGATTGCAAAACGTGGCGGCGTGA
CCGCAATGGAGGCAGTGCATGCATCGCGCAATGCACTGACGGGTGCCCCCCTGAACCTGACCCCGGACCA
AGTGGTGGCTATCGCCAGCAACAATGGCGGCAAGCAAGCGCTCGAAACGGTGCAGCGGCTGTTGCCGGTG
CTGTGCCAGGACCATGGCCTGACTCCGGACCAAGTGGTGGCTATCGCCAGCCACGATGGCGGCAAGCAAG
CGCTCGAAACGGTGCAGCGGCTGTTGCCGGTGCTGTGCCAGGACCATGGCCTGACCCCGGACCAAGTGGT
GGCTATCGCCAGCAACATTGGCGGCAAGCAAGCGCTCGAAACGGTGCAGCGGCTGTTGCCGGTGCTGTGC
CAGGACCATGGCCTGACCCCGGACCAA
