>Addgene plasmid #44464 | pHEX2 T494 TALENs | addgene partial sequence | sequence record 63573 | T7 5'-TAATACGACTCACTATAGGG-3'
CCGGCCGCCATGGCCGCGGGATATCACTAGTGCGGCCGCAGATTTAGGTGACACTATAGAATATGCATCA
CTAGTAAGCTAGCTTGCATGCCTGCAGGTCCTGCTGAGCCTCGACATGTTGTCGCAAAATTCGCCCTGGA
CCCGCCCAACGATTTGTCGTCACTGTCAAGGTTTGACCTGCACTTCATTTGGGGCCCACATACACCAAAA
AAATGCTGCATAATTCTCGGGGCAGCAAGTCGGTTACCCGGCCGCCGTGCTGGACCGGGTTGAATGGTGC
CCGTAACTTTCGGTAGAGCGGACGGCCAATACTCAACTTCAAGGAATCTCACCCATGCGCGCCGGCGGGG
AACCGGAGTTCCCTTCAGTGAGCGTTATTAGTTCGCCGCTCGGTGTGTCGTAGATACTAGCCCCTGGGGC
ACTTTTGAAATTTGAATAAGATTTATGTAATCAGTCTTTTAGGTTTGACCGGTTCTGCCGCTTTTTTTAA
AATTGGATTTGTAATAATAAAACGCAATTGTTTGTTATTGTGGCGCTCTATCATAGATGTCGCTATAAAC
CTATTCAGCACAATATATTGTTTTCATTTTAATATTGTACATATAAGTAGTAGGGTACAATCAGTAAATT
GAACGGAGAATATTATTCATAAAAATACGATAGTAACGGGTGATATATTCATTAGAATGAACCGAAACCG
GCGGTAAGGATCTGAGCTACACATGCTCAGGTTTTTTACAACGTGCACAACAGAATTGAAAGCAAATATC
ATGCGATCATAGGCGTCTCGCATATCTCATTAAAGCAGGACTCTAGAGGATCCAAGCTTATCGATTTC
