[The description below was written by a language model from this plasmid's Addgene catalogue record.]
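Description:
pHEX2 T494 TALENs is a plant transformation plasmid of about 21.4 kb, built on the pHEX2 backbone (about 13.8 kb), which the record notes was derived from the binary vector pART27. As a binary-type vector, it is intended to deliver a T-DNA into plant cells, typically via Agrobacterium. In bacteria it is maintained as a high-copy plasmid under spectinomycin selection, while kanamycin resistance is listed as the selectable marker for transformed plant tissue. No feature table accompanies the record, so the origins of replication, T-DNA border positions and the promoter and terminator of the plant marker cassette are not documented here.

The payload is a synthetic insert of roughly 7.5 kb, introduced by Gateway recombination. It encodes TALENs directed at "Target 494" in the Arabidopsis thaliana CRUCIFERIN 3 (AtCRU3) gene, which encodes a seed storage protein. Expression is driven by the CaMV 35S promoter, a strong constitutive promoter widely used in plants. TALENs are fusions of customisable TAL effector DNA-binding repeat arrays to the FokI nuclease domain. They act as pairs that bind flanking half-sites so that FokI dimerises and cuts the intervening spacer, and imprecise repair of that break can produce mutations at the target. The plural name and the insert size suggest that both TALEN monomers are carried, but the record does not describe how the two coding sequences are arranged or linked. The insert was custom-made and incorporates sequence from pZHY013, a previously published plant TALEN plasmid. The construct is suited to targeted mutagenesis of the AtCRU3 locus in Arabidopsis. pHEX2 was originally described among transient expression vectors for plants, so transient as well as stable use may be possible.
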