Addgene plasmid #44464: pHEX2 T494 TALENs
Depositing lab: Roger Hellens & Ross Johnson. Depositing organization: New Zealand Institute for Plant & Food Research.
Backbone
  Vector backbone: pHEX2
  Backbone size w/o insert (bp): 13812
  Total vector size (bp): 21391
  Vector type: Plant Transformation
  Selectable markers: Kanamycin
Growth in bacteria
  Bacterial resistance: Spectinomycin, 50 μg/mL
  Growth temperature: 37°C
  Growth strain: DH5alpha
  Copy number: High Copy
Gene/Insert
  Gene/Insert name: AtCRU3 T494 TALENs (alt name: Arabidopsis thaliana CRUCIFERIN 3 gene Target 494 TALENs)
  Species: Synthetic
  Insert size (bp): 7549
  Promoter: CaMV 35S
  Cloning method: Gateway Cloning
  Sequencing primers: 5′ RAJ-417 (CAACCACGTCTTCAAAGCAAGTG); 3′ m13 Forward
Resource information
  A portion of this plasmid was derived from a plasmid made by: The gene was custom-made, but includes sequence from pZHY013 from Zhang et al. 2012
Terms and licenses: Academic/Nonprofit Terms; Industry Terms: Not Available to Industry
Depositor comments: pZHY013 reference: Zhang Y, Zhang F, Li X, Baller JA, Qi Y, Starker CG, Bogdanove AJ, Voytas DF (2012) TALENs enable efficient plant genome engineering. Plant Physiology. doi:10.1104/pp.112.205179 Please refer to the references provided below for matters relating to ownership of pHEX2 for anything other than academic use. pHEX2 reference: Hellens R, Allan A, Friel E, Bolitho K, Grafton K, Templeton M, Karunairetnam S, Gleave A, Laing W (2005) Transient expression vectors for functional genomics, quantification of promoter activity and RNA silencing in plants. Plant Methods 1 (1):13. doi:10.1186/1746-4811-1-13 pART27 (used to derive pHEX2) reference: Gleave AP (1992) A versatile binary vector system with a T-DNA organisational structure conducive to efficient integration of cloned DNA into the plant genome. Plant Mol Biol 20:1203-1207
How to cite: pHEX2 T494 TALENs was a gift from Roger Hellens & Ross Johnson (Addgene plasmid # 44464 ; http://n2t.net/addgene:44464 ; RRID:Addgene_44464)
